LOCUS       Exported 6493 bp ds-DNA circular SYN 13-MAY-2021
DEFINITION  constitutive Cre expression vector.
ACCESSION   .
VERSION     .
KEYWORDS    pNXRVh-HACre
SOURCE      synthetic DNA construct
  ORGANISM  synthetic DNA construct
REFERENCE   1 (bases 1 to 6493)
  AUTHORS   Amelina H, Moiseeva V, Collopy LC, Pearson SR, Armstrong CA, Tomita
            K
  TITLE     Sequential and counter-selectable cassettes for fission yeast.
  JOURNAL   BMC Biotechnol. 2016 Nov 8;16(1):76.
  PUBMED    27825338
REFERENCE   2 (bases 1 to 6493)
  AUTHORS   .
  TITLE     Direct Submission
  JOURNAL   Exported May 13, 2021 from SnapGene Server 1.1.58
            http://www.snapgene.com
FEATURES             Location/Qualifiers
     source          1..6493
                     /organism="synthetic DNA construct"
                     /mol_type="other DNA"
     primer_bind     43..61
                     /label=pBRforEco
                     /note="pBR322 vectors, upsteam of EcoRI site, forward
                     primer"
     primer_bind     complement(99..121)
                     /label=pGEX 3'
                     /note="pGEX vectors, reverse primer"
     primer_bind     221..240
                     /label=pRS-marker
                     /note="pRS vectors, use to sequence yeast selectable
                     marker"
     enhancer        295..598
                     /label=CMV enhancer
                     /note="human cytomegalovirus immediate early enhancer"
     promoter        599..802
                     /label=CMV promoter
                     /note="human cytomegalovirus (CMV) immediate early
                     promoter"
     primer_bind     753..773
                     /label=CMV-F
                     /note="Human CMV immediate early promoter, forward primer"
     CDS             895..921
                     /codon_start=1
                     /product="HA (human influenza hemagglutinin) epitope tag"
                     /label=HA
                     /translation="YPYDVPDYA"
     CDS             925..951
                     /codon_start=1
                     /product="HA (human influenza hemagglutinin) epitope tag"
                     /label=HA
                     /translation="YPYDVPDYA"
     CDS             958..984
                     /codon_start=1
                     /product="HA (human influenza hemagglutinin) epitope tag"
                     /label=HA
                     /translation="YPYDVPDYA"
     CDS             1003..1023
                     /codon_start=1
                     /product="nuclear localization signal of SV40 (simian virus
                     40) large T antigen"
                     /label=SV40 NLS
                     /translation="PKKKRKV"
     CDS             1033..2061
                     /codon_start=1
                     /product="site-specific recombinase"
                     /label=Cre
                     /note="Cre is a site-specific recombinase from
                     bacteriophage P1. Recombination occurs at loxP sequences."
                     /translation="MANLLTVHQNLPALPVDATSDEVRKNLMDMFRDRQAFSEHTWKML
                     LSVCRSWAAWCKLNNRKWFPAEPEDVRDYLLYLQARGLAVKTIQQHLGQLNMLHRRSGL
                     PRPSDSNAVSLVMRRIRKENVDAGERAKQALAFERTDFDQVRSLMENSDRCQDIRNLAF
                     LGIAYNTLLRIAEIARIRVKDISRTDGGRMLIHIGRTKTLVSTAGVEKALSLGVTKLVE
                     RWISVSGVADDPNNYLFCRVRKNGVAAPSATSQLSTRALEGIFEATHRLIYGAKDDSGQ
                     RYLAWSGHSARVGAARDMARAGVSIPEIMQAGGWTNVNIVMNYIRNLDSETGAMVRLLE
                     DGD"
     terminator      2091..2278
                     /gene="S. cerevisiae ADH1"
                     /label=ADH1 terminator
                     /note="transcription terminator for the S. cerevisiae
                     alcohol dehydrogenase 1 (ADH1) gene"
     primer_bind     complement(2146..2170)
                     /label=pHybLex-R
                     /note="ADH terminator, reverse primer"
     rep_origin      3779..4562
                     /label=ars1
                     /note="Schizosaccharomyces pombe autonomously replicating
                     sequence ars1"
     primer_bind     complement(4573..4590)
                     /label=L4440
                     /note="L4440 vector, forward primer"
     rep_origin      complement(4744..5332)
                     /direction=LEFT
                     /label=ori
                     /note="high-copy-number ColE1/pMB1/pBR322/pUC origin of
                     replication"
     primer_bind     complement(4824..4843)
                     /label=pBR322ori-F
                     /note="pBR322 origin, forward primer"
     CDS             complement(5503..6363)
                     /codon_start=1
                     /gene="bla"
                     /product="beta-lactamase"
                     /label=AmpR
                     /note="confers resistance to ampicillin, carbenicillin, and
                     related antibiotics"
                     /translation="MSIQHFRVALIPFFAAFCLPVFAHPETLVKVKDAEDQLGARVGYI
                     ELDLNSGKILESFRPEERFPMMSTFKVLLCGAVLSRIDAGQEQLGRRIHYSQNDLVEYS
                     PVTEKHLTDGMTVRELCSAAITMSDNTAANLLLTTIGGPKELTAFLHNMGDHVTRLDRW
                     EPELNEAIPNDERDTTMPVAMATTLRKLLTGELLTLASRQQLIDWMEADKVAGPLLRSA
                     LPAGWFIADKSGAGERGSRGIIAALGPDGKPSRIVVIYTTGSQATMDERNRQIAEIGAS
                     LIKHW"
     primer_bind     6126..6145
                     /label=Amp-R
                     /note="Ampicillin resistance gene, reverse primer"
     promoter        complement(6364..6468)
                     /gene="bla"
                     /label=AmpR promoter
ORIGIN
        1 gacgtctaag aaaccattat tatcatgaca ttaacctata aaaataggcg tatcacgagg
       61 ccctttcgtc tcgcgcgttt cggtgatgac ggtgaaaacc tctgacacat gcagctcccg
      121 gagacggtca cagcttgtct gtaagcggat gccgggagca gacaagcccg tcagggcgcg
      181 tcagcgggtg ttggcgggtg tcggggctgg cttaactatg cggcatcaga gcagattgta
      241 ctgagagtgc accattacgg ggtcattagt tcatagccca tatatggagt tccgcgttac
      301 ataacttacg gtaaatggcc cgcctggctg accgcccaac gacccccgcc cattgacgtc
      361 aataatgacg tatgttccca tagtaacgcc aatagggact ttccattgac gtcaatgggt
      421 ggagtattta cggtaaactg cccacttggc agtacatcaa gtgtatcata tgccaagtac
      481 gccccctatt gacgtcaatg acggtaaatg gcccgcctgg cattatgccc agtacatgac
      541 cttatgggac tttcctactt ggcagtacat ctacgtatta gtcatcgcta ttaccatggt
      601 gatgcggttt tggcagtaca tcaatgggcg tggatagcgg tttgactcac ggggatttcc
      661 aagtctccac cccattgacg tcaatgggag tttgttttgg caccaaaatc aacgggactt
      721 tccaaaatgt cgtaacaact ccgccccatt gacgcaaatg ggcggtaggc gtgtacggtg
      781 ggaggtctat ataagcagag ctggtttagt gaaccgtcag atccgctagg atctcgagct
      841 caagcttcgt acgctgcagg tcgacggatc cccgggttaa ttaacgctag catgtaccca
      901 tacgatgttc ctgactatgc gggctacccg tatgacgtgc cggactatgc aggagcctat
      961 ccttatgacg ttccagatta cgctggttct agatgtactc caccaaagaa gaagagaaag
     1021 gttgccccta gcatggccaa tttactgacc gtacaccaaa atttgcctgc attaccggtc
     1081 gatgcaacga gtgatgaggt tcgcaagaac ctgatggaca tgttcaggga tcgccaggcg
     1141 ttttctgagc atacctggaa aatgcttctg tccgtttgcc ggtcgtgggc ggcatggtgc
     1201 aagttgaata accggaaatg gtttcccgca gaacctgaag atgttcgcga ttatcttcta
     1261 tatcttcagg cgcgcggtct ggcagtaaaa actatccagc aacatttggg ccagctaaac
     1321 atgcttcatc gtcggtccgg gctgccacga ccaagtgaca gcaatgctgt ttcactggtt
     1381 atgcggcgga tccgaaaaga aaacgttgat gccggtgaac gtgcaaaaca ggctctagcg
     1441 ttcgaacgca ctgatttcga ccaggttcgt tcactcatgg aaaatagcga tcgctgccag
     1501 gatatacgta atctggcatt tctggggatt gcttataaca ccctgttacg tatagccgaa
     1561 attgccagga tcagggttaa agatatctca cgtactgacg gtgggagaat gttaatccat
     1621 attggcagaa cgaaaacgct ggttagcacc gcaggtgtag agaaggcact tagcctgggg
     1681 gtaactaaac tggtcgagcg atggatttcc gtctctggtg tagctgatga tccgaataac
     1741 tacctgtttt gccgggtcag aaaaaatggt gttgccgcgc catctgccac cagccagcta
     1801 tcaactcgcg ccctggaagg gatttttgaa gcaactcatc gattgattta cggcgctaag
     1861 gatgactctg gtcagagata cctggcctgg tctggacaca gtgcccgtgt cggagccgcg
     1921 cgagatatgg cccgcgctgg agtttcaata ccggagatca tgcaagctgg tggctggacc
     1981 aatgtaaata ttgtcatgaa ctatatccgt aacctggata gtgaaacagg ggcaatggtg
     2041 cgcctgctgg aagatggcga ttctagatga ggcgcgccac ttctaaataa gcgaatttct
     2101 tatgatttat gatttttatt attaaataag ttataaaaaa aataagtgta tacaaatttt
     2161 aaagtgactc ttaggtttta aaacgaaaat tcttattctt gagtaactct ttcctgtagg
     2221 tcaggttgct ttctcaggta tagtatgagg tcgctcttat tgaccacacc tctaccggca
     2281 gatccgctag ggataacagg gtaatataga tctccatacg atatcccaat ctgtagtata
     2341 aaaagtgcaa cagtgttgag tttcccgaaa ccaggcattt ttgcggtagg gtctgaaact
     2401 ttcacgaaac catttcacaa caaaacttct tcaacaacat gtgtgcaaag aaaatcgtcg
     2461 tcttaccagg agaccatatt ggccctgaaa ttgttgcttc tgccttggag gttttgaaag
     2521 tcgttgagaa gaagcgacct gagttaaaac tcgagtttga agaacacaag attggaggtg
     2581 cctctattga tgcctatgga acccctttga ctgacgagac tgtgaaggct tgtttggaag
     2641 ctgacggtgt tcttttgggt gccgttggtg gtcctgaatg gaccaacccc aattgtcgtc
     2701 ctgagcaagg tttattgaag cttcgtaaga gtatgggtgt ttgggccaac cttcgacctt
     2761 gcaactttgc cagcaagtct ttagtcaagt acagcccttt gaagcctgaa atcgttgaag
     2821 gtgtcgattt ttgtgttgta cgagaactta ctggaggttg ttactttggt gagcgcactg
     2881 aggacaacgg atcgggttat gctatggaca cttggcctta cagtttggaa gaagtttctc
     2941 gtattgctcg tttggctgct tggttagctg aaacttccaa ccctcctgct cccgtcacat
     3001 tactcgacaa agctaatgtt ttggcaactt ctcgtctttg gcgcaagact gtagctaaga
     3061 tttttaagga ggaatatcct caccttacct taaaaaacca gctcattgac tccgcagcca
     3121 tgcttttggt caagagccct cgtacactta acggtgttgt tttgactgac aacttgtttg
     3181 gtgacattat ttcagatgag gcttctgtca ttcctggtag cttgggcctt ttgccttctg
     3241 cctccctttc cggtgtggta ggaaaatcag aagaaaaggt tcattgtttg gttgagccca
     3301 ttcacggtag cgctcccgat atcgctggca agggcattgt taatcctgtt ggtacaattt
     3361 tatctgcttc ccttctcctt cgttatggtt tgaatgctcc taaggaggct gaagctatcg
     3421 aagccgccgt acgcaaggtc ttggatgata cttcaattgg tggacgtggt ctttatactc
     3481 gcgatttggg aggtgaggct tctaccgctg atattactaa ggctgttgtt gaagaacttg
     3541 aaaaaatttt gtaatagggt ttaatgtaga ataaattcat atgatttgat ttgacctaat
     3601 ttttattgat taattgtgtc gcatatttat tatcgttaaa aatgcaattg acaaaagcgt
     3661 aaattttaag gctctaatgt tttttctttt ggtatgttat agtcaagcaa agatgtatta
     3721 agttgcaaaa gcatggaatt gatttacgac atccgtttaa acgagctcga attctaggta
     3781 ggcattttgt ttagttaaag gtacttaagt aattagtata aacgaaccaa ttttataatc
     3841 aggaagttaa gtgaatggta gcacatgtcg taaaaattgt gaatttttat tgaataatat
     3901 tttaaataca agcctttcta gactaggtat actcataaac atatatgagc aaaaggatag
     3961 aggagattac attgcatctt ctacaaattt atttattgcc ctttactgaa aaattaaata
     4021 atgagtacta aatgataaaa agcgctcagt acaagaaaga ttgcaaaaat attgcattct
     4081 tcatgaatta aagttgcata taaggcatat tgaaagtaat agtactaaaa cagcagttag
     4141 cgaaaattaa tagaattata ttcgcaagac aattgtgaca ttaaattaaa aaattgtaga
     4201 atttttacta tcctctttaa cgccatgagc ctttataaaa aggttaaatt agttttaaca
     4261 ttcttttttt gagtaagagt ttacaattta tcaaaacctg tgttattata ttcattagtt
     4321 tcaatttatt agcatctaga gaaaaatcaa ttggcagtta cattgttgga atttatgaag
     4381 aaaaagaatc tacaacggag aataagttgc tgatcgcttt ccctaaaatt gtatattttg
     4441 ctgagcttat tttgacattt cgttgaagtt ttctctaatt cgcattcatt ttaagtaaaa
     4501 caatgagaaa taaaattaca aaaaatacaa attaaaatac aatttttagc tataattata
     4561 gacctaggct tcctcgctca ctgactcgct gcgctcggtc gttcggctgc ggcgagcggt
     4621 atcagctcac tcaaaggcgg taatacggtt atccacagaa tcaggggata acgcaggaaa
     4681 gaacatgtga gcaaaaggcc agcaaaaggc caggaaccgt aaaaaggccg cgttgctggc
     4741 gtttttccat aggctccgcc cccctgacga gcatcacaaa aatcgacgct caagtcagag
     4801 gtggcgaaac ccgacaggac tataaagata ccaggcgttt ccccctggaa gctccctcgt
     4861 gcgctctcct gttccgaccc tgccgcttac cggatacctg tccgcctttc tcccttcggg
     4921 aagcgtggcg ctttctcaat gctcacgctg taggtatctc agttcggtgt aggtcgttcg
     4981 ctccaagctg ggctgtgtgc acgaaccccc cgttcagccc gaccgctgcg ccttatccgg
     5041 taactatcgt cttgagtcca acccggtaag acacgactta tcgccactgg cagcagccac
     5101 tggtaacagg attagcagag cgaggtatgt aggcggtgct acagagttct tgaagtggtg
     5161 gcctaactac ggctacacta gaaggacagt atttggtatc tgcgctctgc tgaagccagt
     5221 taccttcgga aaaagagttg gtagctcttg atccggcaaa caaaccaccg ctggtagcgg
     5281 tggttttttt gtttgcaagc agcagattac gcgcagaaaa aaaggatctc aagaagatcc
     5341 tttgatcttt tctacggggt ctgacgctca gtggaacgaa aactcacgtt aagggatttt
     5401 ggtcatgaga ttatcaaaaa ggatcttcac ctagatcctt ttaaattaaa aatgaagttt
     5461 taaatcaatc taaagtatat atgagtaaac ttggtctgac agttaccaat gcttaatcag
     5521 tgaggcacct atctcagcga tctgtctatt tcgttcatcc atagttgcct gactccccgt
     5581 cgtgtagata actacgatac gggagggctt accatctggc cccagtgctg caatgatacc
     5641 gcgagaccca cgctcaccgg ctccagattt atcagcaata aaccagccag ccggaagggc
     5701 cgagcgcaga agtggtcctg caactttatc cgcctccatc cagtctatta attgttgccg
     5761 ggaagctaga gtaagtagtt cgccagttaa tagtttgcgc aacgttgttg ccattgctac
     5821 aggcatcgtg gtgtcacgct cgtcgtttgg tatggcttca ttcagctccg gttcccaacg
     5881 atcaaggcga gttacatgat cccccatgtt gtgcaaaaaa gcggttagct ccttcggtcc
     5941 tccgatcgtt gtcagaagta agttggccgc agtgttatca ctcatggtta tggcagcact
     6001 gcataattct cttactgtca tgccatccgt aagatgcttt tctgtgactg gtgagtactc
     6061 aaccaagtca ttctgagaat agtgtatgcg gcgaccgagt tgctcttgcc cggcgtcaat
     6121 acgggataat accgcgccac atagcagaac tttaaaagtg ctcatcattg gaaaacgttc
     6181 ttcggggcga aaactctcaa ggatcttacc gctgttgaga tccagttcga tgtaacccac
     6241 tcgtgcaccc aactgatctt cagcatcttt tactttcacc agcgtttctg ggtgagcaaa
     6301 aacaggaagg caaaatgccg caaaaaaggg aataagggcg acacggaaat gttgaatact
     6361 catactcttc ctttttcaat attattgaag catttatcag ggttattgtc tcatgagcgg
     6421 atacatattt gaatgtattt agaaaaataa acaaataggg gttccgcgca catttccccg
     6481 aaaagtgcca cct
//
