[The description below was written by a language model from this plasmid's Addgene catalogue record and the feature table of its GenBank file.]
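Description:
pNXRVh-HACre is a 6.5 kb fission yeast expression plasmid, built on a pFA6a-kanMX6-derived backbone, that provides constitutive expression of Cre recombinase in Schizosaccharomyces pombe. It is a shuttle vector. In E. coli it is maintained at high copy through a ColE1/pUC-type origin and selected with ampicillin via the bla (AmpR) gene and its promoter. In S. pombe it replicates episomally from the ars1 autonomously replicating sequence and is selected by complementation of leucine auxotrophy with the S. pombe leu1+ marker. The catalogue lists leu1+ as a roughly 1.3 kb insert. It is not annotated in the feature table, but an unannotated stretch between the ADH1 terminator and ars1 is large enough to hold it.

The expression cassette places the human cytomegalovirus immediate-early enhancer and promoter upstream of a fusion open reading frame. This frame consists of three tandem HA epitope tags, the SV40 large T antigen nuclear localization signal and the bacteriophage P1 Cre coding sequence, and it is followed by the S. cerevisiae ADH1 transcription terminator. The CMV promoter is the only promoter annotated upstream of Cre, so it presumably supplies the constitutive expression described in the record. The NLS directs the recombinase to the nucleus, and the 3xHA tag allows the protein to be detected by immunoblotting or immunostaining.

Cre catalyses recombination between loxP sites. The associated publication concerns sequential and counter-selectable cassettes for fission yeast, so the plasmid most plausibly serves to drive Cre-mediated recombination at lox-flanked marker cassettes integrated in the genome, although the record does not spell out the exact application. Because the plasmid is an ars1-based episome, it would be expected to be lost once leucine selection is removed.
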