Addgene plasmid #78406: pNXRVh-HACre
Purpose: constitutive Cre expression vector
Depositing lab: Kazunori Tomita. Depositing organization: University College London. Publication: Sequential and counter-selectable cassettes for fission yeast. Amelina H, Moiseeva V, Collopy LC, Pearson SR, Armstrong CA, Tomita K. BMC Biotechnol. 2016 Nov 8;16(1):76. 10.1186/s12896-016-0307-4 PubMed 27825338.
Backbone
  Vector backbone: pFA6a-kanMX6
  Vector type: Yeast Expression
  Selectable markers: leu1+
Growth in bacteria
  Bacterial resistance: Ampicillin, 100 μg/mL
  Growth temperature: 37°C
  Growth strain: DH5alpha
  Copy number: High Copy
Gene/Insert 1
  Gene/Insert name: 3xHA-nls-Cre
Gene/Insert 2
  Gene/Insert name: leu1+
  Species: S. pombe (fission yeast)
  Insert size (bp): 1312
  Entrez Gene: leu1 (a.k.a. SPBC1A4.02c)
Terms and licenses: Academic/Nonprofit Terms; Industry Terms: Not Available to Industry
How to cite: pNXRVh-HACre was a gift from Kazunori Tomita (Addgene plasmid # 78406 ; http://n2t.net/addgene:78406 ; RRID:Addgene_78406)
