>Addgene plasmid #78406 | pNXRVh-HACre | addgene partial sequence | sequence record 149694 | CMV-F 5'-CGCAAATGGGCGGTAGGCGTG-3'
CAGAGCTGGTTTAGTGAACCGTCAGATCCGCTAGGATCTCGAGCTCAAGCTTCGTACGCTGCAGGTCGAC
GGATCCCCGGGTTAATTAACGCTAGCATGTACCCATACGATGTTCCTGACTATGCGGGCTACCCGTATGA
CGTGCCGGACTATGCAGGAGCCTATCCTTATGACGTTCCAGATTACGCTGGTTCTAGATGTACTCCACCA
AAGAAGAAGAGAAAGGTTGCCCCTAGCATGGCCAATTTACTGACCGTACACCAAAATTTGCCTGCATTAC
CGGTCGATGCAACGAGTGATGAGGTTCGCAAGAACCTGATGGACATGTTCAGGGATCGCCAGGCGTTTTC
TGAGCATACCTGGAAAATGCTTCTGTCCGTTTGCCGGTCGTGGGCGGCATGGTGCAAGTTGAATAACCGG
AAATGGTTTCCCGCAGAACCTGAAGATGTTCGCGATTATCTTCTATATCTTCAGGCGCGCGGTCTGGCAG
TAAAAACTATCCAGCAACATTTGGGCCAGCTAAACATGCTTCATCGTCGGTCCGGGCTGCCACGACCAAG
TGACAGCAATGCTGTTTCACTGGTTATGCGGCGGATCCGAAAAGAAAACGTTGATGCCGGTGAACGTGCA
AAACAGGCTCTAGCGTTCGAACGCACTGATTTCGACCAGGTTCGTTCACTCATGGAAAATAGCGATCGCT
GCCAGGATATACGTAATCTGGCATTTCTGGGGATTGCTTATAACACCCTGTTACGTATAGCCGAAATTGC
CAGGATCAGGGTTAAAGATATCTCACGTACTGACGGTGGGAGAATGTTAATCCATATTGGCAGAACGAAA
ACGCTGGTTAGCACCGCAGGTGTAGAGAAGGCACTTAGCCTGGGGGTAACTAAACTGGTCGAGCGATGGA
TTTCCGTCTCTGGTGTAGCTGATGATCCGAATAACTACCTGTTTTGCCGGGTCAGAAAAAATGGTGTTGC
CGCGCCATCTGCCACCAGCCAGCTATCAACTCGCGCCCTGGAAGGGATTTTTGAAGCAACTCATCGATTG
ATTTACGGCGCTAAGGATGACTCTGGTCAG
