>Addgene plasmid #78406 | pNXRVh-HACre | addgene partial sequence | sequence record 149695 | Cre-F 5'-tttacggcgctaaggatgac-3'
GTGCCCGTGTCGGAGCCGCGCGAGATATGGCCCGCGCTGGAGTTTCAATACCGGAGATCATGCAAGCTGG
TGGCTGGACCAATGTAAATATTGTCATGAACTATATCCGTAACCTGGATAGTGAAACAGGGGCAATGGTG
CGCCTGCTGGAAGATGGCGATTCTAGATGAGGCGCGCCACTTCTAAATAAGCGAATTTCTTATGATTTAT
GATTTTTATTATTAAATAAGTTATAAAAAAAATAAGTGTATACAAATTTTAAAGTGACTCTTAGGTTTTA
AAACGAAAATTCTTATTCTTGAGTAACTCTTTCCTGTAGGTCAGGTTGCTTTCTCAGGTATAGTATGAGG
TCGCTCTTATTGACCACACCTCTACCGGCAGATCCGCTAGGGATAACAGGGTAATATAGATCTCCATACG
ATATCCCAATCTGTAGTATAAAAAGTGCAACAGTGTTGAGTTTCCCGAAACCAGGCATTTTTGCGGTAGG
GTCTGAAACTTTCACGAAACCATTTCACAACAAAACTTCTTCAACAACATGTGTGCAAAGAAAATCGTCG
TCTTACCAGGAGACCATATTGGCCCTGAAATTGTTGCTTCTGCCTTGGAGGTTTTGAAAGTCGTTGAGAA
GAAGCGACCTGAGTTAAAACTCGAGTTTGAAGAACACAAGATTGGAGGTGCCTCTATTGATGCCTATGGA
ACCCCTTTGACTGACGAGACTGTGAAGGCTTGTTTGGAAGCTGACGGTGTTCTTTTGGGTGCCGTTGGTG
GTCCTGAATGGACCAACCCCAATTGTCGTCCTGAGCAAGGTTTATTGAAGCTTCGTAAGAGTATGGGTGT
TTGGGCCAACCTTCGACCTTGCAACTTTGCCAGCAAGTCTTTAGTCAAGTACAGCCCTTTGAAGCCTGAA
ATCGTTGAAGGTGTCGATTTTTGTGTTGT
