>Addgene plasmid #78406 | pNXRVh-HACre | addgene partial sequence | sequence record 151246 | sLeu1-C 5'-ttactttggtgagcgcactg-3'
GGACACTTGGCCTTACAGTTTGGAAGAAGTTTCTCGTATTGCTCGTTTGGCTGCTTGGTTAGCTGAAACT
TCCAACCCTCCTGCTCCCGTCACATTACTCGACAAAGCTAATGTTTTGGCAACTTCTCGTCTTTGGCGCA
AGACTGTAGCTAAGATTTTTAAGGAGGAATATCCTCACCTTACCTTAAAAAACCAGCTCATTGACTCCGC
AGCCATGCTTTTGGTCAAGAGCCCTCGTACACTTAACGGTGTTGTTTTGACTGACAACTTGTTTGGTGAC
ATTATTTCAGATGAGGCTTCTGTCATTCCTGGTAGCTTGGGCCTTTTGCCTTCTGCCTCCCTTTCCGGTG
TGGTAGGAAAATCAGAAGAAAAGGTTCATTGTTTGGTTGAGCCCATTCACGGTAGCGCTCCCGATATCGC
TGGCAAGGGCATTGTTAATCCTGTTGGTACAATTTTATCTGCTTCCCTTCTCCTTCGTTATGGTTTGAAT
GCTCCTAAGGAGGCTGAAGCTATCGAAGCCGCCGTACGCAAGGTCTTGGATGATACTTCAATTGGTGGAC
GTGGTCTTTATACTCGCGATTTGGGAGGTGAGGCTTCTACCGCTGATATTACTAAGGCTGTTGTTGAAGA
ACTTGAAAAAATTTTGTAATAGGGTTTAATGTAGAATAAATTCATATGATTTGATTTGACCTAATTTTTA
TTGATTAATTGTGTCGCATATTTATTATCGTTAAAAATGCAATTGACAAAAGCGTAAATTTTAAGGCTCT
AATGTTTTTTCTTTTGGTATGTTATAGTCAAGCAAAGATGTATTAAGTTGCAAAAGCATGGAATTGATTT
ACGACATCCGTTTAAACGAGCTCGAATTCTAGGTAGGCATTTTGTTTAGTTAAAGGTACTTAAGTAATTA
GTATAAACGAACCAATTTTATAATCAGGAAGTTAAGTGAATGGTAGCACATGTCGTAAAAATTGTGAATT
TTTATTGAATAATATTTTAAATACAAGCCTTTCTAGACTAGGTAT
